Addgene plasmid #121176: lentiCRISPRv2_PROX1_1+3
Purpose: Lentiviral construct for the expression of Cas9 protein and puromycin resistance from EFS promoter and two guide RNAs targeting for deletion PROX1 start codon sequence.
Depositing lab: Timo Otonkoski. Depositing organization: University of Helsinki.
Backbone
  Vector backbone: lentiCRISPR v2 (Plasmid #52961)
  Vector type: Mammalian Expression, Lentiviral, CRISPR
  Selectable markers: Puromycin
Growth in bacteria
  Bacterial resistance: Ampicillin, 100 μg/mL
  Growth temperature: 37°C
  Growth strain: NEB Stable
  Copy number: High Copy
Gene/Insert
  Gene/Insert name: Cas9-P2A-puro and U6 promoters driven expression of gRNAs
  Species: Streptococcus pyogenes
  Tag / fusion protein: P2A-puro
Resource information
  A portion of this plasmid was derived from a plasmid made by: Modified version of lentiCRISPR v2 (Plasmid #52961) to incorporate the expression of two gRNAs from two independent U6 promoters.
Terms and licenses: Academic/Nonprofit Terms; Industry Terms: Not Available to Industry
Depositor comments: gRNA 1: GCTCAAGAATCCCGGGACCC gRNA 3: CCTGAGAGCAAAGCGCGCCC Used to KO PROX1 in Högström et al. 2018 (doi: 10.1158/0008-5472.CAN-18-0451.)
How to cite: lentiCRISPRv2_PROX1_1+3 was a gift from Timo Otonkoski (Addgene plasmid # 121176 ; http://n2t.net/addgene:121176 ; RRID:Addgene_121176)
