[The description below was written by a language model from this plasmid's Addgene catalogue record and pLannotate feature annotations shown in this document.]
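Description:
lentiCRISPRv2_PROX1_1+3 is a third-generation-style, self-inactivating HIV-1 lentiviral CRISPR vector derived from lentiCRISPR v2, modified so that two guide RNAs are expressed from two independent human U6 promoters rather than one. The 13.5 kb plasmid is maintained in E. coli through a high-copy ColE1/pUC-type origin with ampicillin selection (AmpR). The backbone also carries an f1 origin and an SV40/EM7-driven bleomycin/Zeocin resistance cassette lying outside the viral genome. Viral RNA is transcribed from a CMV enhancer/promoter fused to a truncated 5' LTR. The packaged region contains the Ψ packaging signal with a partial gag sequence, the RRE for Rev-dependent nuclear export, the cPPT/CTS, a WPRE to boost transcript stability and expression, and a ΔU3 3' LTR that inactivates LTR promoter activity after integration.

The payload consists of two tandem Pol III cassettes, each a U6 promoter followed by a spacer and the Streptococcus pyogenes gRNA scaffold. It also includes a Pol II cassette in which the EF-1α core (EFS) promoter drives S. pyogenes Cas9 linked through a P2A self-cleaving peptide to puromycin N-acetyltransferase. Cas9 and the puromycin marker are therefore made from one transcript, so transduced mammalian cells can be selected with puromycin. In the annotated sequence the U6–gRNA units are annotated on the opposite strand from the rest of the lentiviral cassette. The two guides flank the PROX1 start codon, so simultaneous cutting is intended to delete that segment and abolish PROX1 expression. The depositor reports using the construct to knock out PROX1. The record does not explicitly state the species of the targeted PROX1 gene.
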