Features (pLannotate 1.2.2; 37 found; start..end, strand, type, name):
    101..174     +  misc_RNA       gRNA scaffold: guide RNA scaffold for the Streptococcus pyogenes CRISPR/Cas9 system
    234..253     -  CDS            lacZα (fragment): LacZα fragment of β-galactosidase; lacZ fragment
    252..492     +  promoter       U6 promoter: RNA polymerase III promoter for human U6 snRNA
    522..597     +  misc_RNA       gRNA scaffold: guide RNA scaffold for the Streptococcus pyogenes CRISPR/Cas9 system
    692..809     -  misc_feature   cPPT/CTS: central polypurine tract and central termination sequence of HIV-1
    859..959     -  CDS            Rev (fragment): human immunodeficiency virus 1 (HIV-1) Rev protein; rev; enhances nuclear export of unspliced and incompletely spliced viral mRNAs
   1336..1569    -  misc_feature   RRE: The Rev response element (RRE) of HIV-1 allows for Rev-dependent mRNA export from the nucleus to the cytoplasm.
   1715..2078    -  CDS            HIV-1 gag (fragment): gag protein from human immunodeficiency virus 1; gag
   2062..2187    -  misc_feature   HIV-1 Ψ: packaging signal of human immunodeficiency virus type 1
   2234..2414    -  LTR            5' LTR (truncated): truncated 5' long terminal repeat (LTR) from HIV-1
   2432..2631    -  promoter       CMV promoter: human cytomegalovirus (CMV) immediate early promoter
   2632..3011    -  enhancer       CMV enhancer: human cytomegalovirus immediate early enhancer
   3166..3218    +  misc_feature   bom (fragment): basis of mobility region from pBR322
   3277..3381    +  promoter       AmpR promoter: bla
   3382..4242    +  CDS            AmpR: β-lactamase; bla; confers resistance to ampicillin, carbenicillin, and related antibiotics
   4413..5001    +  rep_origin     ori: high-copy-number ColE1/pMB1/pBR322/pUC origin of replication
   5184..5276    +  CDS            lacI (fragment): lac repressor; lacI; The lac repressor binds to the lac operator to inhibit transcription in E. coli. This inhibition can be relieved by adding lactose or isopropyl-β-D-thiogalactopyranoside (IPTG).
   5289..5310    +  protein_bind   CAP binding site: CAP binding activates transcription in the presence of cAMP. E. coli catabolite activator protein
   5325..5355    +  promoter       lac promoter: promoter for the E. coli lac operon
   5359..5381    +  protein_bind   lac operator (fragment): The lac repressor binds to the lac operator to inhibit transcription in E. coli. This inhibition can be relieved by adding lactose or isopropyl-β-D-thiogalactopyranoside (IPTG). lac repressor encoded by lacI
   5452..5573    -  polyA_signal   SV40 poly(A) signal: SV40 polyadenylation signal
   5568..5693    -  CDS            ble (fragment): BLE_KLEPN - Experimental evidence at protein level: Swiss-Prot protein existence level 1. Binding protein with a strong affinity to the bleomycin family of antibiotics. Binds to CL990; an antimitotic-antibiotic compound. From Klebsiella pneumoniae.
   5703..6077    -  CDS            BleoR: antibiotic-binding protein; Sh ble from Streptoalloteichus hindustanus; confers resistance to bleomycin, phleomycin, and Zeocin™
   6096..6143    -  promoter       EM7 promoter: synthetic bacterial promoter&nbsp
   6191..6520    -  promoter       SV40 promoter: SV40 enhancer and early promoter
   6534..6962    -  rep_origin     f1 ori (sequence partly withheld): f1 bacteriophage origin of replication; arrow indicates direction of (+) strand synthesis
   6983..7004    -  promoter       SV40 promoter (fragment): SV40 enhancer and early promoter
   7008..7232    -  polyA_signal   bGH poly(A) signal: bovine growth hormone polyadenylation signal
   7264..7497    -  LTR            3' LTR (ΔU3): self-inactivating 3' long terminal repeat (LTR) from HIV-1
   7499..7518    -  misc_feature   cPPT/CTS (fragment): central polypurine tract and central termination sequence of HIV-1
   7569..8157    -  misc_feature   WPRE: woodchuck hepatitis virus posttranscriptional regulatory element
   8173..8770    -  CDS            PuroR (fragment): puromycin N-acetyltransferase; pac from Streptomyces; confers resistance to puromycin
   8908..13011   -  CDS            Cas9: Cas9 (Csn1) endonuclease from the Streptococcus pyogenes Type II CRISPR/Cas system generates RNA-guided double strand breaks in DNA
  13036..13247   -  promoter       EF-1α core promoter: core promoter for human elongation factor EF-1α
  13273..13291   -  CDS            small t antigen (fragment): SV40 (simian virus 40) small t antigen
  13324..13343   -  CDS            lacZα (fragment): LacZα fragment of β-galactosidase; lacZ fragment
  13342..71      +  promoter       U6 promoter (across the origin): RNA polymerase III promoter for human U6 snRNA
>Addgene plasmid #121176 | lentiCRISPRv2_PROX1_1+3 | addgene full sequence | sequence record 235001 | Addgene NGS Result
GGACTATCATATGCTTACCGTAACTTGAAAGTATTTCGATTTCTTGGCTTTATATATCTTGTGGAAAGGA
CGAAACACCGCCTGAGAGCAAAGCGCGCCCGTTTTAGAGCTAGAAATAGCAAGTTAAAATAAGGCTAGTC
CGTTATCCTTGAAAAAGTGGCACCGAGTCGGTGCTTTTTTTCATGGTCATAGCTGTTTCCTCATGTGAGA
CGAGATCCTCGAGCGTCTCACCCTGTAAAACGACGGCCAGTGAGGGCCTATTTCCCATGATTCCTTCATA
TTTGCATATACGATACAAGGCTGTTAGAGAGATAATTGGAATTAATTTGACTGTAAACACAAAGATATTA
GTACAAAATACGTGACGTAGAAAGTAATAATTTCTTGGGTAGTTTGCAGTTTTAAAATTATGTTTTAAAA
TGGACTATCATATGCTTACCGTAACTTGAAAGTATTTCGATTTCTTGGCTTTATATATCTTGTGGAAAGG
ACGAAACACCGGCTCAAGAATCCCGGGACCCGTTTTAGAGCTAGAAATAGCAAGTTAAAATAAGGCTAGT
CCGTTATCAACTTGAAAAAGTGGCACCGAGTCGGTGCTTTTTTTCATGGTCATAGCTGTTTCCTCATGTG
AGACGAGATCTGTCGAGTTAATTAACCAAACTGGATCTCTGCTGTCCCTGTAATAAACCCGAAAATTTTG
AATTTTTGTAATTTGTTTTTGTAATTCTTTAGTTTGTATGTCTGTTGCTATTATGTCTACTATTCTTTCC
CCTGCACTGTACCCCCCAATCCCCCCTTTTCTTTTAAAATTGTGGATGAATACTGCCATTTGTCTGCAGA
ATTGGCGCACGCAGTGCCGATCCGTTCACTAATCGAATGGATCTGTCTCTGTCTCTCTCTCCACCTTCTT
CTTCTATTCCTTCGGGCCTGTCGGGTCCCCTCGGGGTTGGGAGGTGGGTCTGAAACGATAATGGTGAATA
TCCCTGCCTAACTCTATTCACTATAGAAAGTACAGCAAAAACTATTCTTAAACCTACCAAGCCTCCTACT
ATCATTATGAATAATTTTATATACCACAGCCAATTTGTTATGTTAAACCAATTCCACAAACTTGCCCATT
TATCTAATTCCAATAATTCTTGTTCATTCTTTTCTTGCTGGTTTTGCGATTCTTCAATTAAGGAGTGTAT
TAAGCTTGTGTAATTGTTAATTTCTCTGTCCCACTCCATCCAGGTCGTGTGATTCCAAATCTGTTCCAGA
GATTTATTACTCCAACTAGCATTCCAAGGCACAGCAGTGGTGCAAATGAGTTTTCCAGAGCAACCCCAAA
TCCCCAGGAGCTGTTGATCCTTTAGGTATCTTTCCACAGCCAGGATTCTTGCCTGGAGCTGCTTGATGCC
CCAGACTGTGAGTTGCAACAGATGCTGTTGCGCCTCAATAGCCCTCAGCAAATTGTTCTGCTGCTGCACT
ATACCAGACAATAATTGTCTGGCCTGTACCGTCAGCGTCATTGACGCTGCGCCCATAGTGCTTCCTGCTG
CTCCCAAGAACCCAAGGAACAAAGCTCCTATTCCCACTGCTCTTTTTTCTCTCTGCACCACTCTTCTCTT
TGCCTTGGTGGGTGCTACTCCTAATGGTTCAATTTTTACTACTTTATATTTATATAATTCACTTCTCCAA
TTGTCCCTCATATCTCCTCCTCCAGGTCTGAAGATCAGCGGCCGCTTGCTGTGCGGTGGTCTTACTTTTG
TTTTGCTCTTCCTCTATCTTGTCTAAAGCTTCCTTGGTGTCTTTTATCTCTATCCTTTGATGCACACAAT
AGAGGGTTGCTACTGTATTATATAATGATCTAAGTTCTTCTGATCCTGTCTGAAGGGATGGTTGTAGCTG
TCCCAGTATTTGTCTACAGCCTTCTGATGTTTCTAACAGGCCAGGATTAACTGCGAATCGTTCTAGCTCC
CTGCTTGCCCATACTATATGTTTTAATTTATATTTTTTCTTTCCCCCTGGCCTTAACCGAATTTTTTCCC
ATCGCGATCTAATTCTCCCCCGCTTAATACTGACGCTCTCGCACCCATCTCTCTCCTTCTAGCCTCCGCT
AGTCAAAATTTTTGGCGTACTCACCAGTCGCCGCCCCTCGCCTCTTGCCGTGCGCGCTTCAGCAAGCCGA
GTCCTGCGTCGAGAGAGCTCCTCTGGTTTCCCTTTCGCTTTCAAGTCCCTGTTCGGGCGCCACTGCTAGA
GATTTTCCACACTGACTAAAAGGGTCTGAGGGATCTCTAGTTACCAGAGTCACACAACAGACGGGCACAC
ACTACTTGAAGCACTCAAGGCAAGCTTTATTGAGGCTTAAGCAGTGGGTTCCCTAGTTAGCCAGAGAGCT
CCCAGGCTCAGATCTGGTCTAACCAGAGAGACCCAGTACAGGCAAAACGCGCTGCTTATATAGACCTCCC
ACCGTACACGCCTACCGCCCATTTGCGTCAATGGGGCGGAGTTGTTACGACATTTTGGAAAGTCCCGTTG
ATTTTGGTGCCAAAACAAACTCCCATTGACGTCAATGGGGTGGAGACTTGGAAATCCCCGTGAGTCAAAC
CGCTATCCACGCCCATTGATGTACTGCCAAAACCGCATCACCATGGTAATAGCGATGACTAATACGTAGA
TGTACTGCCAAGTAGGAAAGTCCCATAAGGTCATGTACTGGGCATAATGCCAGGCGGGCCATTTACCGTC
ATTGACGTCAATAGGGGGCGTACTTGGCATATGATACACTTGATGTACTGCCAAGTGGGCAGTTTACCGT
AAATACTCCACCCATTGACGTCAATGGAAAGTCCCTATTGGCGTTACTATGGGAACATACGTCATTATTG
ACGTCAATGGGCGGGGGTCGTTGGGCGGTCAGCCAGGCGGGCCATTTACCGTAAGTTATGTAACGCGGAA
CTCCATATATGGGCTATGAACTAATGACCCCGTAATTGATTACTATTAATAACTAGTCAATAATCAATGT
CAACGCGTATATCTGGCCCGTACATCGCGAAGCAGCGCAAAACGCCTAACCCTAAGCAGATTCTTCATGC
AATTGTCGGTCAAGCCTTGCCTTGTTGTAGCTTAAATTTTGCTCGCGCACTACTCAGCGACCTCCAACAC
ACAAGCAGGGAGCAGATACTGGCTTAACTATGCGGCATCAGAGCAGATTGTACTGAGAGTGCACCATAGG
GGATCGGGAGATCTCCCGATCCGTCGACGTCAGGTGGCACTTTTCGGGGAAATGTGCGCGGAACCCCTAT
TTGTTTATTTTTCTAAATACATTCAAATATGTATCCGCTCATGAGACAATAACCCTGATAAATGCTTCAA
TAATATTGAAAAAGGAAGAGTATGAGTATTCAACATTTCCGTGTCGCCCTTATTCCCTTTTTTGCGGCAT
TTTGCCTTCCTGTTTTTGCTCACCCAGAAACGCTGGTGAAAGTAAAAGATGCTGAAGATCAGTTGGGTGC
ACGAGTGGGTTACATCGAACTGGATCTCAACAGCGGTAAGATCCTTGAGAGTTTTCGCCCCGAAGAACGT
TTTCCAATGATGAGCACTTTTAAAGTTCTGCTATGTGGCGCGGTATTATCCCGTATTGACGCCGGGCAAG
AGCAACTCGGTCGCCGCATACACTATTCTCAGAATGACTTGGTTGAGTACTCACCAGTCACAGAAAAGCA
TCTTACGGATGGCATGACAGTAAGAGAATTATGCAGTGCTGCCATAACCATGAGTGATAACACTGCGGCC
AACTTACTTCTGACAACGATCGGAGGACCGAAGGAGCTAACCGCTTTTTTGCACAACATGGGGGATCATG
TAACTCGCCTTGATCGTTGGGAACCGGAGCTGAATGAAGCCATACCAAACGACGAGCGTGACACCACGAT
GCCTGTAGCAATGGCAACAACGTTGCGCAAACTATTAACTGGCGAACTACTTACTCTAGCTTCCCGGCAA
CAATTAATAGACTGGATGGAGGCGGATAAAGTTGCAGGACCACTTCTGCGCTCGGCCCTTCCGGCTGGCT
GGTTTATTGCTGATAAATCTGGAGCCGGTGAGCGTGGGTCTCGCGGTATCATTGCAGCACTGGGGCCAGA
TGGTAAGCCCTCCCGTATCGTAGTTATCTACACGACGGGGAGTCAGGCAACTATGGATGAACGAAATAGA
CAGATCGCTGAGATAGGTGCCTCACTGATTAAGCATTGGTAACTGTCAGACCAAGTTTACTCATATATAC
TTTAGATTGATTTAAAACTTCATTTTTAATTTAAAAGGATCTAGGTGAAGATCCTTTTTGATAATCTCAT
GACCAAAATCCCTTAACGTGAGTTTTCGTTCCACTGAGCGTCAGACCCCGTAGAAAAGATCAAAGGATCT
TCTTGAGATCCTTTTTTTCTGCGCGTAATCTGCTGCTTGCAAACAAAAAAACCACCGCTACCAGCGGTGG
TTTGTTTGCCGGATCAAGAGCTACCAACTCTTTTTCCGAAGGTAACTGGCTTCAGCAGAGCGCAGATACC
AAATACTGTTCTTCTAGTGTAGCCGTAGTTAGGCCACCACTTCAAGAACTCTGTAGCACCGCCTACATAC
CTCGCTCTGCTAATCCTGTTACCAGTGGCTGCTGCCAGTGGCGATAAGTCGTGTCTTACCGGGTTGGACT
CAAGACGATAGTTACCGGATAAGGCGCAGCGGTCGGGCTGAACGGGGGGTTCGTGCACACAGCCCAGCTT
GGAGCGAACGACCTACACCGAACTGAGATACCTACAGCGTGAGCTATGAGAAAGCGCCACGCTTCCCGAA
GGGAGAAAGGCGGACAGGTATCCGGTAAGCGGCAGGGTCGGAACAGGAGAGCGCACGAGGGAGCTTCCAG
GGGGAAACGCCTGGTATCTTTATAGTCCTGTCGGGTTTCGCCACCTCTGACTTGAGCGTCGATTTTTGTG
ATGCTCGTCAGGGGGGCGGAGCCTATGGAAAAACGCCAGCAACGCGGCCTTTTTACGGTTCCTGGCCTTT
TGCTGGCCTTTTGCTCACATGTTCTTTCCTGCGTTATCCCCTGATTCTGTGGATAACCGTATTACCGCCT
TTGAGTGAGCTGATACCGCTCGCCGCAGCCGAACGACCGAGCGCAGCGAGTCAGTGAGCGAGGAAGCGGA
AGAGCGCCCAATACGCAAACCGCCTCTCCCCGCGCGTTGGCCGATTCATTAATGCAGCTGGCACGACAGG
TTTCCCGACTGGAAAGCGGGCAGTGAGCGCAACGCAATTAATGTGAGTTAGCTCACTCATTAGGCACCCC
AGGCTTTACACTTTATGCTTCCGGCTCGTATGTTGTGTGGAATTGTGAGCGGATAACAATTTCACACAGG
AAACAGCTATGACCATGATTACGCCAAGCTCTAGCTAGAGGTCGACGGTATACAGACATGATAAGATACA
TTGATGAGTTTGGACAAACCACAACTAGAATGCAGTGAAAAAAATGCTTTATTTGTGAAATTTGTGATGC
TATTGCTTTATTTGTAACCATTATAAGCTGCAATAAACAAGTTGGGGTGGGCGAAGAACTCCAGCATGAG
ATCCCCGCGCTGGAGGATCATCCAGCCGGCGTCCCGGAAAACGATTCCGAAGCCCAACCTTTCATAGAAG
GCGGCGGTGGAATCGAAATCTCGTAGCACGTGTCAGTCCTGCTCCTCGGCCACGAAGTGCACGCAGTTGC
CGGCCGGGTCGCGCAGGGCGAACTCCCGCCCCCACGGCTGCTCGCCGATCTCGGTCATGGCCGGCCCGGA
GGCGTCCCGGAAGTTCGTGGACACGACCTCCGACCACTCGGCGTACAGCTCGTCCAGGCCGCGCACCCAC
ACCCAGGCCAGGGTGTTGTCCGGCACCACCTGGTCCTGGACCGCGCTGATGAACAGGGTCACGTCGTCCC
GGACCACACCGGCGAAGTCGTCCTCCACGAAGTCCCGGGAGAACCCGAGCCGGTCGGTCCAGAACTCGAC
CGCTCCGGCGACGTCGCGCGCGGTGAGCACCGGAACGGCACTGGTCAACTTGGCCATGGTTTAGTTCCTC
ACCTTGTCGTATTATACTATGCCGATATACTATGCCGATGATTAATTGTCAACACGTGCTGATCAGATCC
GAAAATGGATATACAAGCTCCCGGGAGCTTTTTGCAAAAGCCTAGGCCTCCAAAAAAGCCTCCTCACTAC
TTCTGGAATAGCTCAGAGGCAGAGGCGGCCTCGGCCTCTGCATAAATAAAAAAAATTAGTCAGCCATGGG
GCGGAGAATGGGCGGAACTGGGCGGAGTTAGGGGCGGGATGGGCGGAGTTAGGGGCGGGACTATGGTTGC
TGACTAATTGAGATGCATGCTTTGCATACTTCTGCCTGCTGGGGAGCCTGGGGACTTTCCACACCTGGTT
GCTGACTAATTGAGATGCATGCTTTGCATACTTCTGCCTGCTGGGGAGCCTGGGGACTTTCCACACCCTA
ACTGACACACATTCCACAGAATTAATTCGCGTTAAATTTTTGTTAAATCAGCTCATTTTTTAACCAATAG
GCCGAAATCGGCAAAATCCCTTATAAATCAAAAGAATAGACCGAGATAGGGT
[37 nt withheld, positions 6633-6669]
AAAGAACGTGGACTCCAACGTCAAAGG
[49 nt withheld, positions 6697-6745]
T
[91 nt withheld, positions 6747-6837]
G
[124 nt withheld, positions 6839-6962]
GGGGATACCCCCTAGAGCCCCAGCTGGTTCTTTCCGCCTCAGAAGCCATAGAGCCCACCGCATCCCCAGC
ATGCCTGCTATTGTCTTCCCAATCCTCCCCCTTGCTGTCCTGCCCCACCCCACCCCCCAGAATAGAATGA
CACCTACTCAGACAATGCGATGCAATTTCCTCATTTTATTAGGAAAGGACAGTGGGAGTGGCACCTTCCA
GGGTCAAGGAAGGCACGGGGGAGGGGCAAACAACAGATGGCTGGCAACTAGAAGGCACAGTCGAGGCTGA
TCAGCGGGTTTAAACGGGCCCTGCTAGAGATTTTCCACACTGACTAAAAGGGTCTGAGGGATCTCTAGTT
ACCAGAGTCACACAACAGACGGGCACACACTACTTGAAGCACTCAAGGCAAGCTTTATTGAGGCTTAAGC
AGTGGGTTCCCTAGTTAGCCAGAGAGCTCCCAGGCTCAGATCTGGTCTAACCAGAGAGACCCAGTACAAG
CAAAAAGCAGATCTTGTCTTCGTTGGGAGTGAATTAGCCCTTCCAGTCCCCCCTTTTCTTTTAAAAAGTG
GCTAAGATCTACAGCTGCCTTGTAAGTCATTGGTCTTAAAGTCGACGCGGGGAGGCGGCCCAAAGGGAGA
TCCGACTCGTCTGAGGGCGAAGGCGAAGACGCGGAAGAGGCCGCAGAGCCGGCAGCAGGCCGCGGGAAGG
AAGGTCCGCTGGATTGAGGGCCGAAGGGACGTAGCAGAAGGACGTCCCGCGCAGAATCCAGGTGGCAACA
CAGGCGAGCAGCCAAGGAAAGGACGATGATTTCCCCGACAACACCACGGAATTGTCAGTGCCCAACAGCC
GAGCCCCTGTCCAGCAGCGGGCAAGGCAGGCGGCGATGAGTTCCGCCGTGGCAATAGGGAGGGGGAAAGC
GAAAGTCCCGGAAAGGAGCTGACAGGTGGTGGCAATGCCCCAACCAGTGGGGGTTGCGTCAGCAAACACA
GTGCACACCACGCCACGTTGCCTGACAACGGGCCACAACTCCTCATAAAGAGACAGCAACCAGGATTTAT
ACAAGGAGGAGAAAATGAAAGCCATACGGGAAGCAATAGCATGATACAAAGGCATTAAAGCAGCGTATCC
ACATAGCGTAAAAGGAGCAACATAGTTAAGAATACCAGTCAATCTTTCACAAATTTTGTAATCCAGAGGT
TGATTGTCGACTTAACGCGTTCAGGCACCGGGCTTGCGGGTCATGCACCAGGTGCGCGGTCCTTCGGGCA
CCTCGACGTCGGCGGTGACGGTGAAGCCGAGCCGCTCGTAGAAGGGGAGGTTGCGGGGCGCGGAGGTCTC
CAGGAAGGCGGGCACCCCGGCGCGCTCGGCCGCCTCCACTCCGGGGAGCACGACGGCGCTGCCCAGACCC
TTGCCCTGGTGGTCGGGCGAGACTCCGACGGTGGCCAGGAACCACGCGGGCTCCTTGGGCCGGTGCGGCG
CCAGGAGGCCTTCCATCTGTTGCTGCGCGGCCAGCCGGGAACCGCTCAACTCGGCCATGCGCGGGCCGAT
CTCGGCGAACACCGCCCCCGCTTCGACGCTCTCCGGCGTGGTCCAGACCGCCACCGCGGCGCCGTCGTCC
GCGACCCACACCTTGCCGATGTCGAGCCCGACGCGCGTGAGGAAGAGTTCTTGCAGCTCGGTGACCCGCT
CGATGTGGCGGTCCGGATCGACGGTGTGGCGCGTGGCGGGGTAGTCGGCGAACGCGGCGGCGAGGGTGCG
TACGGCCCTGGGGACGTCGTCGCGGGTGGCGAGGCGCACCGTGGGCTTGTACTCGGTCGGTCCAGGATTC
TCTTCGACATCTCCGGCTTGTTTCAGCAGAGAGAAGTTTGTTGCGCCGGATCCCTTATCGTCATCGTCTT
TGTAATCTTTCTTCTTCTTAGCCTGTCCAGCCTTCTTTGTGGCGGCAGGTCGCTTGTCGCCTCCCAGCTG
AGACAGGTCGATCCGTGTCTCGTACAGGCCGGTGATGCTCTGGTGGATCAGGGTGGCGTCCAGCACCTCT
TTGGTGCTGGTGTACCTCTTCCGGTCGATGGTGGTGTCAAAGTACTTGAAGGCGGCAGGGGCTCCCAGAT
TGGTCAGGGTAAACAGGTGGATGATATTCTCGGCCTGCTCTCTGATGGGCTTATCCCGGTGCTTGTTGTA
GGCGGACAGCACTTTGTCCAGATTAGCGTCGGCCAGGATCACTCTCTTGGAGAACTCGCTGATCTGCTCG
ATGATCTCGTCCAGGTAGTGCTTGTGCTGTTCCACAAACAGCTGTTTCTGCTCATTATCCTCGGGGGAGC
CCTTCAGCTTCTCATAGTGGCTGGCCAGGTACAGGAAGTTCACATATTTGGAGGGCAGGGCCAGTTCGTT
TCCCTTCTGCAGTTCGCCGGCAGAGGCCAGCATTCTCTTCCGGCCGTTTTCCAGCTCGAACAGGGAGTAC
TTAGGCAGCTTGATGATCAGGTCCTTTTTCACTTCTTTGTAGCCCTTGGCTTCCAGAAAGTCGATGGGAT
TCTTCTCGAAGCTGCTTCTTTCCATGATGGTGATCCCCAGCAGCTCTTTCACACTCTTCAGTTTCTTGGA
CTTGCCCTTTTCCACTTTGGCCACCACCAGCACAGAATAGGCCACGGTGGGGCTGTCGAAGCCGCCGTAC
TTCTTAGGGTCCCAGTCCTTCTTTCTGGCGATCAGCTTATCGCTGTTCCTCTTGGGCAGGATAGACTCTT
TGCTGAAGCCGCCTGTCTGCACCTCGGTCTTTTTCACGATATTCACTTGGGGCATGCTCAGCACTTTCCG
CACGGTGGCAAAATCCCGGCCCTTATCCCACACGATCTCCCCGGTTTCGCCGTTTGTCTCGATCAGAGGC
CGCTTCCGGATCTCGCCGTTGGCCAGGGTAATCTCGGTCTTGAAAAAGTTCATGATGTTGCTGTAGAAGA
AGTACTTGGCGGTAGCCTTGCCGATTTCCTGCTCGCTCTTGGCGATCATCTTCCGCACGTCGTACACCTT
GTAGTCGCCGTACACGAACTCGCTTTCCAGCTTAGGGTACTTTTTGATCAGGGCGGTTCCCACGACGGCG
TTCAGGTAGGCGTCGTGGGCGTGGTGGTAGTTGTTGATCTCGCGCACTTTGTAAAACTGGAAATCCTTCC
GGAAATCGGACACCAGCTTGGACTTCAGGGTGATCACTTTCACTTCCCGGATCAGCTTGTCATTCTCGTC
GTACTTAGTGTTCATCCGGGAGTCCAGGATCTGTGCCACGTGCTTTGTGATCTGCCGGGTTTCCACCAGC
TGTCTCTTGATGAAGCCGGCCTTATCCAGTTCGCTCAGGCCGCCTCTCTCGGCCTTGGTCAGATTGTCGA
ACTTTCTCTGGGTAATCAGCTTGGCGTTCAGCAGCTGCCGCCAGTAGTTCTTCATCTTCTTCACGACCTC
TTCGGAGGGCACGTTGTCGCTCTTGCCCCGGTTCTTGTCGCTTCTGGTCAGCACCTTGTTGTCGATGGAG
TCGTCCTTCAGAAAGCTCTGAGGCACGATATGGTCCACATCGTAGTCGGACAGCCGGTTGATGTCCAGTT
CCTGGTCCACGTACATATCCCGCCCATTCTGCAGGTAGTACAGGTACAGCTTCTCGTTCTGCAGCTGGGT
GTTTTCCACGGGGTGTTCTTTCAGGATCTGGCTGCCCAGCTCTTTGATGCCCTCTTCGATCCGCTTCATT
CTCTCGCGGCTGTTCTTCTGTCCCTTCTGGGTGGTCTGGTTCTCTCTGGCCATTTCGATCACGATGTTCT
CGGGCTTGTGCCGGCCCATCACTTTCACGAGCTCGTCCACCACCTTCACTGTCTGCAGGATGCCCTTCTT
AATGGCGGGGCTGCCGGCCAGATTGGCAATGTGCTCGTGCAGGCTATCGCCCTGGCCGGACACCTGGGCT
TTCTGGATGTCCTCTTTAAAGGTCAGGCTGTCGTCGTGGATCAGCTGCATGAAGTTTCTGTTGGCGAAGC
CGTCGGACTTCAGGAAATCCAGGATTGTCTTGCCGGACTGCTTGTCCCGGATGCCGTTGATCAGCTTCCG
GCTCAGCCTGCCCCAGCCGGTGTATCTCCGCCGCTTCAGCTGCTTCATCACTTTGTCGTCGAACAGGTGG
GCATAGGTTTTCAGCCGTTCCTCGATCATCTCTCTGTCCTCAAACAGTGTCAGGGTCAGCACGATATCTT
CCAGAATGTCCTCGTTTTCCTCATTGTCCAGGAAGTCCTTGTCCTTGATAATTTTCAGCAGATCGTGGTA
TGTGCCCAGGGAGGCGTTGAACCGATCTTCCACGCCGGAGATTTCCACGGAGTCGAAGCACTCGATTTTC
TTGAAGTAGTCCTCTTTCAGCTGCTTCACGGTCACTTTCCGGTTGGTCTTGAACAGCAGGTCCACGATGG
CCTTTTTCTGCTCGCCGCTCAGGAAGGCGGGCTTTCTCATTCCCTCGGTCACGTATTTCACTTTGGTCAG
CTCGTTATACACGGTGAAGTACTCGTACAGCAGGCTGTGCTTGGGCAGCACCTTCTCGTTGGGCAGGTTC
TTATCGAAGTTGGTCATCCGCTCGATGAAGCTCTGGGCGGAAGCGCCCTTGTCCACCACTTCCTCGAAGT
TCCAGGGGGTGATGGTTTCCTCGCTCTTTCTGGTCATCCAGGCGAATCTGCTGTTTCCCCTGGCCAGAGG
GCCCACGTAGTAGGGGATGCGGAAGGTCAGGATCTTCTCGATCTTTTCCCGGTTGTCCTTCAGGAATGGG
TAAAAATCTTCCTGCCGCCGCAGAATGGCGTGCAGCTCTCCCAGGTGGATCTGGTGGGGGATGCTGCCGT
TGTCGAAGGTCCGCTGCTTCCGCAGCAGGTCCTCTCTGTTCAGCTTCACGAGCAGTTCCTCGGTGCCGTC
CATCTTTTCCAGGATGGGCTTGATGAACTTGTAGAACTCTTCCTGGCTGGCTCCGCCGTCAATGTAGCCG
GCGTAGCCGTTCTTGCTCTGGTCGAAGAAAATCTCTTTGTACTTCTCAGGCAGCTGCTGCCGCACGAGAG
CTTTCAGCAGGGTCAGGTCCTGGTGGTGCTCGTCGTATCTCTTGATCATAGAGGCGCTCAGGGGGGCCTT
GGTGATCTCGGTGTTCACTCTCAGGATGTCGCTCAGCAGGATGGCGTCGGACAGGTTCTTGGCGGCCAGA
AACAGGTCGGCGTACTGGTCGCCGATCTGGGCCAGCAGGTTGTCCAGGTCGTCGTCGTAGGTGTCCTTGC
TCAGCTGCAGTTTGGCATCCTCGGCCAGGTCGAAGTTGCTCTTGAAGTTGGGGGTCAGGCCCAGGCTCAG
GGCAATCAGGTTTCCGAACAGGCCATTCTTCTTCTCGCCGGGCAGCTGGGCGATCAGATTTTCCAGCCGT
CTGCTCTTGCTCAGTCTGGCAGACAGGATGGCCTTGGCGTCCACGCCGCTGGCGTTGATGGGGTTTTCCT
CGAACAGCTGGTTGTAGGTCTGCACCAGCTGGATGAACAGCTTGTCCACGTCGCTGTTGTCGGGGTTCAG
GTCGCCCTCGATCAGGAAGTGGCCCCGGAACTTGATCATGTGGGCCAGGGCCAGATAGATCAGCCGCAGG
TCGGCCTTGTCGGTGCTGTCCACCAGTTTCTTTCTCAGGTGGTAGATGGTGGGGTACTTCTCGTGGTAGG
CCACCTCGTCCACGATGTTGCCGAAGATGGGGTGCCGCTCGTGCTTCTTATCCTCTTCCACCAGGAAGGA
CTCTTCCAGTCTGTGGAAGAAGCTGTCGTCCACCTTGGCCATCTCGTTGCTGAAGATCTCTTGCAGATAG
CAGATCCGGTTCTTCCGTCTGGTGTATCTTCTTCTGGCGGTTCTCTTCAGCCGGGTGGCCTCGGCTGTTT
CGCCGCTGTCGAACAGCAGGGCTCCGATCAGGTTCTTCTTGATGCTGTGCCGGTCGGTGTTGCCCAGCAC
CTTGAATTTCTTGCTGGGCACCTTGTACTCGTCGGTGATCACGGCCCAGCCCACAGAGTTGGTGCCGATG
TCCAGGCCGATGCTGTACTTCTTGTCCATGGTGGCAGCGCTCTAGAACCGGTCCTGTGTTCTGGCGGCAA
ACCCGTTGCGAAAAAGAACGTTCACGGCGACTACTGCACTTATATACGGTTCTCCCCCACCCTCGGGAAA
AAGGCGGAGCCAGTACACGACATCACTTTCCCAGTTTACCCCGCGCCACCTTCTCTAGGCACCGGATCAA
TTGCCGACCCCTCCCCCCAACTTCTCGGGGACTGTGGGCGATGTGCGCTCTGCCCACTGACGGGCACCGG
AGCCAATTCCCACTCCTTTCAAGACCTAGCTAGCGAATTCGGATCCTCGAGCGTCTCACCCTGTAAAACG
ACGGCCAGTGAGGGCCTATTTCCCATGATTCCTTCATATTTGCATATACGATACAAGGCTGTTAGAGAGA
TAATTGGAATTAATTTGACTGTAAACACAAAGATATTAGTACAAAATACGTGACGTAGAAAGTAATAATT
TCTTGGGTAGTTTGCAGTTTTAAAATTATGTTTTAAAAT
